>Addgene plasmid #135752 | PX458_FOXM1_iso1_1 | depositor full sequence | sequence record 261952 | Full Sequence
TTTTGCTCACATGTNNGAGGGCCTATTTCCCATGATTCCTTCATATTTGCATATACGATACAAGGCTGTT
AGAGAGATAATTGGAATTAATTTGACTGTAAACACAAAGATATTAGTACAAAATACGTGACGTAGAAAGT
AATAATTTCTTGGGTAGTTTGCAGTTTTAAAATTATGTTTTAAAATGGACTATCATATGCTTACCGTAAC
TTGAAAGTATTTCGATTTCTTGGCTTTATATATCTTGTGGAAAGGACGAAACACCGCTTGAGCACAGGGG
CAAGTTTTAGAGCTAGAAATAGCAAGTTAAAATAAGGCTAGTCCGTTATCAACTTGAAAAAGTGGCACCG
AGTCGGTGCTTTTTTGTTTTAGAGCTAGAAATAGCAAGTTAAAATAAGGCTAGTCCGTTTTTAGCGCGTG
CGCCAATTCTGCAGACAAATGGCTCTAGAGGTACCCGTTACATAACTTACGGTAAATGGCCCGCCTGGCT
GACCGCCCAACGACCCCCGCCCATTGACGTCAATAGTAACGCCAATAGGGACTTTCCATTGACGTCAATG
GGTGGAGTATTTACGGTAAACTGCCCACTTGGCAGTACATCAAGTGTATCATATGCCAAGTACGCCCCCT
ATTGACGTCAATGACGGTAAATGGCCCGCCTGGCATTGTGCCCAGTACATGACCTTATGGGACTTTCCTA
CTTGGCAGTACATCTACGTATTAGTCATCGCTATTACCATGGTCGAGGTGAGCCCCACGTTCTGCTTCAC
TCTCCCCATCTCCCCCCCCTCCCCACCCCCAATTTTGTATTTATTTATTTTTTAATTATTTTGTGCAGCG
ATGGGGGCGGGGGGGGGGGGGGGGCGCGCGCCAGGCGGGGCGGGGCGGGGCGAGGGGCGGGGCGGGGCGA
GGCGGAGAGGTGCGGCGGCAGCCAATCAGAGCGGCGCGCTCCGAAAGTTTCCTTTTATGGCGAGGCGGCG
GCGGCGGCGGCCCTATAAAAAGCGAAGCGCGCGGCGGGCGGGAGTCGCTGCGACGCTGCCTTCGCCCCGT
GCCCCGCTCCGCCGCCGCCTCGCGCCGCCCGCCCCGGCTCTGACTGACCGCGTTACTCCCACAGGTGAGC
GGGCGGGACGGCCCTTCTCCTCCGGGCTGTAATTAGCTGAGCAAGAGGTAAGGGTTTAAGGGATGGTTGG
TTGGTGGGGTATTAATGTTTAATTACCTGGAGCACCTGCCTGAAATCACTTTTTTTCAGGTTGGACCGGT
GCCACCATGGACTATAAGGACCACGACGGAGACTACAAGGATCATGATATTGATTACAAAGACGATGACG
ATAAGATGGCCCCAAAGAAGAAGCGGAAGGTCGGTATCCACGGAGTCCCAGCAGCCGACAAGAAGTACAG
CATCGGCCTGGACATCGGCACCAACTCTGTGGGCTGGGCCGTGATCACCGACGAGTACAAGGTGCCCAGC
AAGAAATTCAAGGTGCTGGGCAACACCGACCGGCACAGCATCAAGAAGAACCTGATCGGAGCCCTGCTGT
TCGACAGCGGCGAAACAGCCGAGGCCACCCGGCTGAAGAGAACCGCCAGAAGAAGATACACCAGACGGAA
GAACCGGATCTGCTATCTGCAAGAGATCTTCAGCAACGAGATGGCCAAGGTGGACGACAGCTTCTTCCAC
AGACTGGAAGAGTCCTTCCTGGTGGAAGAGGATAAGAAGCACGAGCGGCACCCCATCTTCGGCAACATCG
TGGACGAGGTGGCCTACCACGAGAAGTACCCCACCATCTACCACCTGAGAAAGAAACTGGTGGACAGCAC
CGACAAGGCCGACCTGCGGCTGATCTATCTGGCCCTGGCCCACATGATCAAGTTCCGGGGCCACTTCCTG
ATCGAGGGCGACCTGAACCCCGACAACAGCGACGTGGACAAGCTGTTCATCCAGCTGGTGCAGACCTACA
ACCAGCTGTTCGAGGAAAACCCCATCAACGCCAGCGGCGTGGACGCCAAGGCCATCCTGTCTGCCAGACT
GAGCAAGAGCAGACGGCTGGAAAATCTGATCGCCCAGCTGCCCGGCGAGAAGAAGAATGGCCTGTTCGGA
AACCTGATTGCCCTGAGCCTGGGCCTGACCCCCAACTTCAAGAGCAACTTCGACCTGGCCGAGGATGCCA
AACTGCAGCTGAGCAAGGACACCTACGACGACGACCTGGACAACCTGCTGGCCCAGATCGGCGACCAGTA
CGCCGACCTGTTTCTGGCCGCCAAGAACCTGTCCGACGCCATCCTGCTGAGCGACATCCTGAGAGTGAAC
ACCGAGATCACCAAGGCCCCCCTGAGCGCCTCTATGATCAAGAGATACGACGAGCACCACCAGGACCTGA
CCCTGCTGAAAGCTCTCGTGCGGCAGCAGCTGCCTGAGAAGTACAAAGAGATTTTCTTCGACCAGAGCAA
GAACGGCTACGCCGGCTACATTGACGGCGGAGCCAGCCAGGAAGAGTTCTACAAGTTCATCAAGCCCATC
CTGGAAAAGATGGACGGCACCGAGGAACTGCTCGTGAAGCTGAACAGAGAGGACCTGCTGCGGAAGCAGC
GGACCTTCGACAACGGCAGCATCCCCCACCAGATCCACCTGGGAGAGCTGCACGCCATTCTGCGGCGGCA
GGAAGATTTTTACCCATTCCTGAAGGACAACCGGGAAAAGATCGAGAAGATCCTGACCTTCCGCATCCCC
TACTACGTGGGCCCTCTGGCCAGGGGAAACAGCAGATTCGCCTGGATGACCAGAAAGAGCGAGGAAACCA
TCACCCCCTGGAACTTCGAGGAAGTGGTGGACAAGGGCGCTTCCGCCCAGAGCTTCATCGAGCGGATGAC
CAACTTCGATAAGAACCTGCCCAACGAGAAGGTGCTGCCCAAGCACAGCCTGCTGTACGAGTACTTCACC
GTGTATAACGAGCTGACCAAAGTGAAATACGTGACCGAGGGAATGAGAAAGCCCGCCTTCCTGAGCGGCG
AGCAGAAAAAGGCCATCGTGGACCTGCTGTTCAAGACCAACCGGAAAGTGACCGTGAAGCAGCTGAAAGA
GGACTACTTCAAGAAAATCGAGTGCTTCGACTCCGTGGAAATCTCCGGCGTGGAAGATCGGTTCAACGCC
TCCCTGGGCACATACCACGATCTGCTGAAAATTATCAAGGACAAGGACTTCCTGGACAATGAGGAAAACG
AGGACATTCTGGAAGATATCGTGCTGACCCTGACACTGTTTGAGGACAGAGAGATGATCGAGGAACGGCT
GAAAACCTATGCCCACCTGTTCGACGACAAAGTGATGAAGCAGCTGAAGCGGCGGAGATACACCGGCTGG
GGCAGGCTGAGCCGGAAGCTGATCAACGGCATCCGGGACAAGCAGTCCGGCAAGACAATCCTGGATTTCC
TGAAGTCCGACGGCTTCGCCAACAGAAACTTCATGCAGCTGATCCACGACGACAGCCTGACCTTTAAAGA
GGACATCCAGAAAGCCCAGGTGTCCGGCCAGGGCGATAGCCTGCACGAGCACATTGCCAATCTGGCCGGC
AGCCCCGCCATTAAGAAGGGCATCCTGCAGACAGTGAAGGTGGTGGACGAGCTCGTGAAAGTGATGGGCC
GGCACAAGCCCGAGAACATCGTGATCGAAATGGCCAGAGAGAACCAGACCACCCAGAAGGGACAGAAGAA
CAGCCGCGAGAGAATGAAGCGGATCGAAGAGGGCATCAAAGAGCTGGGCAGCCAGATCCTGAAAGAACAC
CCCGTGGAAAACACCCAGCTGCAGAACGAGAAGCTGTACCTGTACTACCTGCAGAATGGGCGGGATATGT
ACGTGGACCAGGAACTGGACATCAACCGGCTGTCCGACTACGATGTGGACCATATCGTGCCTCAGAGCTT
TCTGAAGGACGACTCCATCGACAACAAGGTGCTGACCAGAAGCGACAAGAACCGGGGCAAGAGCGACAAC
GTGCCCTCCGAAGAGGTCGTGAAGAAGATGAAGAACTACTGGCGGCAGCTGCTGAACGCCAAGCTGATTA
CCCAGAGAAAGTTCGACAATCTGACCAAGGCCGAGAGAGGCGGCCTGAGCGAACTGGATAAGGCCGGCTT
CATCAAGAGACAGCTGGTGGAAACCCGGCAGATCACAAAGCACGTGGCACAGATCCTGGACTCCCGGATG
AACACTAAGTACGACGAGAATGACAAGCTGATCCGGGAAGTGAAAGTGATCACCCTGAAGTCCAAGCTGG
TGTCCGATTTCCGGAAGGATTTCCAGTTTTACAAAGTGCGCGAGATCAACAACTACCACCACGCCCACGA
CGCCTACCTGAACGCCGTCGTGGGAACCGCCCTGATCAAAAAGTACCCTAAGCTGGAAAGCGAGTTCGTG
TACGGCGACTACAAGGTGTACGACGTGCGGAAGATGATCGCCAAGAGCGAGCAGGAAATCGGCAAGGCTA
CCGCCAAGTACTTCTTCTACAGCAACATCATGAACTTTTTCAAGACCGAGATTACCCTGGCCAACGGCGA
GATCCGGAAGCGGCCTCTGATCGAGACAAACGGCGAAACCGGGGAGATCGTGTGGGATAAGGGCCGGGAT
TTTGCCACCGTGCGGAAAGTGCTGAGCATGCCCCAAGTGAATATCGTGAAAAAGACCGAGGTGCAGACAG
GCGGCTTCAGCAAAGAGTCTATCCTGCCCAAGAGGAACAGCGATAAGCTGATCGCCAGAAAGAAGGACTG
GGACCCTAAGAAGTACGGCGGCTTCGACAGCCCCACCGTGGCCTATTCTGTGCTGGTGGTGGCCAAAGTG
GAAAAGGGCAAGTCCAAGAAACTGAAGAGTGTGAAAGAGCTGCTGGGGATCACCATCATGGAAAGAAGCA
GCTTCGAGAAGAATCCCATCGACTTTCTGGAAGCCAAGGGCTACAAAGAAGTGAAAAAGGACCTGATCAT
CAAGCTGCCTAAGTACTCCCTGTTCGAGCTGGAAAACGGCCGGAAGAGAATGCTGGCCTCTGCCGGCGAA
CTGCAGAAGGGAAACGAACTGGCCCTGCCCTCCAAATATGTGAACTTCCTGTACCTGGCCAGCCACTATG
AGAAGCTGAAGGGCTCCCCCGAGGATAATGAGCAGAAACAGCTGTTTGTGGAACAGCACAAGCACTACCT
GGACGAGATCATCGAGCAGATCAGCGAGTTCTCCAAGAGAGTGATCCTGGCCGACGCTAATCTGGACAAA
GTGCTGTCCGCCTACAACAAGCACCGGGATAAGCCCATCAGAGAGCAGGCCGAGAATATCATCCACCTGT
TTACCCTGACCAATCTGGGAGCCCCTGCCGCCTTCAAGTACTTTGACACCACCATCGACCGGAAGAGGTA
CACCAGCACCAAAGAGGTGCTGGACGCCACCCTGATCCACCAGAGCATCACCGGCCTGTACGAGACACGG
ATCGACCTGTCTCAGCTGGGAGGCGACAAAAGGCCGGCGGCCACGAAAAAGGCCGGCCAGGCAAAAAAGA
AAAAGGAATTCGGCAGTGGAGAGGGCAGAGGAAGTCTGCTAACATGCGGTGACGTCGAGGAGAATCCTGG
CCCAGTGAGCAAGGGCGAGGAGCTGTTCACCGGGGTGGTGCCCATCCTGGTCGAGCTGGACGGCGACGTA
AACGGCCACAAGTTCAGCGTGTCCGGCGAGGGCGAGGGCGATGCCACCTACGGCAAGCTGACCCTGAAGT
TCATCTGCACCACCGGCAAGCTGCCCGTGCCCTGGCCCACCCTCGTGACCACCCTGACCTACGGCGTGCA
GTGCTTCAGCCGCTACCCCGACCACATGAAGCAGCACGACTTCTTCAAGTCCGCCATGCCCGAAGGCTAC
GTCCAGGAGCGCACCATCTTCTTCAAGGACGACGGCAACTACAAGACCCGCGCCGAGGTGAAGTTCGAGG
GCGACACCCTGGTGAACCGCATCGAGCTGAAGGGCATCGACTTCAAGGAGGACGGCAACATCCTGGGGCA
CAAGCTGGAGTACAACTACAACAGCCACAACGTCTATATCATGGCCGACAAGCAGAAGAACGGCATCAAG
GTGAACTTCAAGATCCGCCACAACATCGAGGACGGCAGCGTGCAGCTCGCCGACCACTACCAGCAGAACA
CCCCCATCGGCGACGGCCCCGTGCTGCTGCCCGACAACCACTACCTGAGCACCCAGTCCGCCCTGAGCAA
AGACCCCAACGAGAAGCGCGATCACATGGTCCTGCTGGAGTTCGTGACCGCCGCCGGGATCACTCTCGGC
ATGGACGAGCTGTACAAGGAATTCTAACTAGAGCTCGCTGATCAGCCTCGACTGTGCCTTCTAGTTGCCA
GCCATCTGTTGTTTGCCCCTCCCCCGTGCCTTCCTTGACCCTGGAAGGTGCCACTCCCACTGTCCTTTCC
TAATAAAATGAGGAAATTGCATCGCATTGTCTGAGTAGGTGTCATTCTATTCTGGGGGGTGGGGTGGGGC
AGGACAGCAAGGGGGAGGATTGGGAAGAGAATAGCAGGCATGCTGGGGAGCGGCCGCAGGAACCCCTAGT
GATGGAGTTGGCCACTCCCTCTCTGCGCGCTCGCTCGCTCACTGAGGCCGGGCGACCAAAGGTCGCCCGA
CGCCCGGGCTTTGCCCGGGCGGCCTCAGTGAGCGAGCGAGCGCGCAGCTGCCTGCAGGGGCGCCTGATGC
GGTATTTTCTCCTTACGCATCTGTGCGGTATTTCACACCGCATA
[142 nt withheld, positions 6765-6906]
C
[141 nt withheld, positions 6908-7048]
CCTTTGACGTTGGAGTCCACGTTCTTT
[37 nt withheld, positions 7076-7112]
ACCCTATCTCGGGCTATTCTTTTGATTTATAAGGGATTTTGCCGATTTCGGCCTATTGGTTAAAAAATGA
GCTGATTTAACAAAAATTTAACGCGAATTTTAACAAAATATTAACGTTTACAATTTTATGGTGCACTCTC
AGTACAATCTGCTCTGATGCCGCATAGTTAAGCCAGCCCCGACACCCGCCAACACCCGCTGACGCGCCCT
GACGGGCTTGTCTGCTCCCGGCATCCGCTTACAGACAAGCTGTGACCGTCTCCGGGAGCTGCATGTGTCA
GAGGTTTTCACCGTCATCACCGAAACGCGCGAGACGAAAGGGCCTCGTGATACGCCTATTTTTATAGGTT
AATGTCATGATAATAATGGTTTCTTAGACGTCAGGTGGCACTTTTCGGGGAAATGTGCGCGGAACCCCTA
TTTGTTTATTTTTCTAAATACATTCAAATATGTATCCGCTCATGAGACAATAACCCTGATAAATGCTTCA
ATAATATTGAAAAAGGAAGAGTATGAGTATTCAACATTTCCGTGTCGCCCTTATTCCCTTTTTTGCGGCA
TTTTGCCTTCCTGTTTTTGCTCACCCAGAAACGCTGGTGAAAGTAAAAGATGCTGAAGATCAGTTGGGTG
CACGAGTGGGTTACATCGAACTGGATCTCAACAGCGGTAAGATCCTTGAGAGTTTTCGCCCCGAAGAACG
TTTTCCAATGATGAGCACTTTTAAAGTTCTGCTATGTGGCGCGGTATTATCCCGTATTGACGCCGGGCAA
GAGCAACTCGGTCGCCGCATACACTATTCTCAGAATGACTTGGTTGAGTACTCACCAGTCACAGAAAAGC
ATCTTACGGATGGCATGACAGTAAGAGAATTATGCAGTGCTGCCATAACCATGAGTGATAACACTGCGGC
CAACTTACTTCTGACAACGATCGGAGGACCGAAGGAGCTAACCGCTTTTTTGCACAACATGGGGGATCAT
GTAACTCGCCTTGATCGTTGGGAACCGGAGCTGAATGAAGCCATACCAAACGACGAGCGTGACACCACGA
TGCCTGTAGCAATGGCAACAACGTTGCGCAAACTATTAACTGGCGAACTACTTACTCTAGCTTCCCGGCA
ACAATTAATAGACTGGATGGAGGCGGATAAAGTTGCAGGACCACTTCTGCGCTCGGCCCTTCCGGCTGGC
TGGTTTATTGCTGATAAATCTGGAGCCGGTGAGCGTGGAAGCCGCGGTATCATTGCAGCACTGGGGCCAG
ATGGTAAGCCCTCCCGTATCGTAGTTATCTACACGACGGGGAGTCAGGCAACTATGGATGAACGAAATAG
ACAGATCGCTGAGATAGGTGCCTCACTGATTAAGCATTGGTAACTGTCAGACCAAGTTTACTCATATATA
CTTTAGATTGATTTAAAACTTCATTTTTAATTTAAAAGGATCTAGGTGAAGATCCTTTTTGATAATCTCA
TGACCAAAATCCCTTAACGTGAGTTTTCGTTCCACTGAGCGTCAGACCCCGTAGAAAAGATCAAAGGATC
TTCTTGAGATCCTTTTTTTCTGCGCGTAATCTGCTGCTTGCAAACAAAAAAACCACCGCTACCAGCGGTG
GTTTGTTTGCCGGATCAAGAGCTACCAACTCTTTTTCCGAAGGTAACTGGCTTCAGCAGAGCGCAGATAC
CAAATACTGTCCTTCTAGTGTAGCCGTAGTTAGGCCACCACTTCAAGAACTCTGTAGCACCGCCTACATA
CCTCGCTCTGCTAATCCTGTTACCAGTGGCTGCTGCCAGTGGCGATAAGTCGTGTCTTACCGGGTTGGAC
TCAAGACGATAGTTACCGGATAAGGCGCAGCGGTCGGGCTGAACGGGGGGTTCGTGCACACAGCCCAGCT
TGGAGCGAACGACCTACACCGAACTGAGATACCTACAGCGTGAGCTATGAGAAAGCGCCACGCTTCCCGA
AGGGAGAAAGGCGGACAGGTATCCGGTAAGCGGCAGGGTCGGAACAGGAGAGCGCACGAGGGAGCTTCCA
GGGGGAAACGCCTGGTATCTTTATAGTCCTGTCGGGTTTCGCCACCTCTGACTTGAGCGTCGATTTTTGT
GATGCTCGTCAGGGGGGCGGAGCCTATGGAAAAACGCCAGCAACGCGGCCTTTTTACGGTTCCTGGCCTT
TTGCTGGCC
Features (pLannotate 1.2.2; 19 found; start..end, strand, type, name):
     17..257     +  promoter       U6 promoter: RNA polymerase III promoter for human U6 snRNA
    284..359     +  misc_RNA       gRNA scaffold: guide RNA scaffold for the Streptococcus pyogenes CRISPR/Cas9 system
    366..409     +  misc_RNA       gRNA scaffold (fragment): guide RNA scaffold for the Streptococcus pyogenes CRISPR/Cas9 system
    456..741     +  enhancer       CMV enhancer: human cytomegalovirus immediate early enhancer; contains an 18-bp deletion relative to the standard CMV enhancer
    743..1020    +  promoter       chicken β-actin promoter: No description available
   1021..1249    +  intron         hybrid intron: hybrid between chicken β-actin (CBA) and minute virus of mice (MMV) introns (Gray et al., 2011)
   1387..2988    +  CDS            Cas9(N): N-terminal portion of Streptococcus pyogenes Cas9 (Zetsche et al., 2015)
   2989..5487    +  CDS            Cas9(C): C-terminal portion of Streptococcus pyogenes Cas9 (Zetsche et al., 2015)
   5488..5535    +  CDS            nucleoplasmin NLS: bipartite nuclear localization signal from nucleoplasmin
   5605..6318    +  CDS            EGFP: EGFP is a basic (constitutively fluorescent) green fluorescent protein published in 1996, derived from Aequorea victoria. It is reported to be a rapidly-maturing weak dimer with moderate acid sensitivity.
   6352..6463    +  polyA_signal   bGH poly(A) signal: bovine growth hormone polyadenylation signal
   6568..6708    +  repeat_region  AAV2 ITR: inverted terminal repeat of adeno-associated virus serotype 2 inverted
   6713..6764    -  misc_feature   bom (fragment): basis of mobility region from pBR322
   6783..7163    +  rep_origin     M13 ori (sequence partly withheld): M13 bacteriophage origin of replication; arrow indicates direction of (+) strand synthesis
   7239..7288    -  misc_feature   bom (fragment): basis of mobility region from pBR322
   7390..7425    -  CDS            rop (fragment): Rop protein, which maintains plasmids at low copy number; rop
   7520..7624    +  promoter       AmpR promoter: bla
   7625..8485    +  CDS            AmpR: β-lactamase; bla; confers resistance to ampicillin, carbenicillin, and related antibiotics
   8656..9244    +  rep_origin     ori: high-copy-number ColE1/pMB1/pBR322/pUC origin of replication
