>Addgene plasmid #135752 | PX458_FOXM1_iso1_1 | addgene full sequence | sequence record 269956 | Addgene NGS Result
CGCGCGCCAGGCGGGGCGGGGCGGGGCGAGGGGCGGGGCGGGGCGAGGCGGAGAGGTGCGGCGGCAGCCA
ATCAGAGCGGCGCGCTCCGAAAGTTTCCTTTTATGGCGAGGCGGCGGCGGCGGCGGCCCTATAAAAAGCG
AAGCGCGCGGCGGGCGGGAGTCGCTGCGCGCTGCCTTCGCCCCGTGCCCCGCTCCGCCGCCGCCTCGCGC
CGCCCGCCCCGGCTCTGACTGACCGCGTTACTCCCACAGGTGAGCGGGCGGGACGGCCCTTCTCCTCCGG
GCTGTAATTAGCTGAGCAAGAGGTAAGGGTTTAAGGGATGGTTGGTTGGTGGGGTATTAATGTTTAATTA
CCTGGAGCACCTGCCTGAAATCACTTTTTTTCAGGTTGGACCGGTGCCACCATGGACTATAAGGACCACG
ACGGAGACTACAAGGATCATGATATTGATTACAAAGACGATGACGATAAGATGGCCCCAAAGAAGAAGCG
GAAGGTCGGTATCCACGGAGTCCCAGCAGCCGACAAGAAGTACAGCATCGGCCTGGACATCGGCACCAAC
TCTGTGGGCTGGGCCGTGATCACCGACGAGTACAAGGTGCCCAGCAAGAAATTCAAGGTGCTGGGCAACA
CCGACCGGCACAGCATCAAGAAGAACCTGATCGGAGCCCTGCTGTTCGACAGCGGCGAAACAGCCGAGGC
CACCCGGCTGAAGAGAACCGCCAGAAGAAGATACACCAGACGGAAGAACCGGATCTGCTATCTGCAAGAG
ATCTTCAGCAACGAGATGGCCAAGGTGGACGACAGCTTCTTCCACAGACTGGAAGAGTCCTTCCTGGTGG
AAGAGGATAAGAAGCACGAGCGGCACCCCATCTTCGGCAACATCGTGGACGAGGTGGCCTACCACGAGAA
GTACCCCACCATCTACCACCTGAGAAAGAAACTGGTGGACAGCACCGACAAGGCCGACCTGCGGCTGATC
TATCTGGCCCTGGCCCACATGATCAAGTTCCGGGGCCACTTCCTGATCGAGGGCGACCTGAACCCCGACA
ACAGCGACGTGGACAAGCTGTTCATCCAGCTGGTGCAGACCTACAACCAGCTGTTCGAGGAAAACCCCAT
CAACGCCAGCGGCGTGGACGCCAAGGCCATCCTGTCTGCCAGACTGAGCAAGAGCAGACGGCTGGAAAAT
CTGATCGCCCAGCTGCCCGGCGAGAAGAAGAATGGCCTGTTCGGAAACCTGATTGCCCTGAGCCTGGGCC
TGACCCCCAACTTCAAGAGCAACTTCGACCTGGCCGAGGATGCCAAACTGCAGCTGAGCAAGGACACCTA
CGACGACGACCTGGACAACCTGCTGGCCCAGATCGGCGACCAGTACGCCGACCTGTTTCTGGCCGCCAAG
AACCTGTCCGACGCCATCCTGCTGAGCGACATCCTGAGAGTGAACACCGAGATCACCAAGGCCCCCCTGA
GCGCCTCTATGATCAAGAGATACGACGAGCACCACCAGGACCTGACCCTGCTGAAAGCTCTCGTGCGGCA
GCAGCTGCCTGAGAAGTACAAAGAGATTTTCTTCGACCAGAGCAAGAACGGCTACGCCGGCTACATTGAC
GGCGGAGCCAGCCAGGAAGAGTTCTACAAGTTCATCAAGCCCATCCTGGAAAAGATGGACGGCACCGAGG
AACTGCTCGTGAAGCTGAACAGAGAGGACCTGCTGCGGAAGCAGCGGACCTTCGACAACGGCAGCATCCC
CCACCAGATCCACCTGGGAGAGCTGCACGCCATTCTGCGGCGGCAGGAAGATTTTTACCCATTCCTGAAG
GACAACCGGGAAAAGATCGAGAAGATCCTGACCTTCCGCATCCCCTACTACGTGGGCCCTCTGGCCAGGG
GAAACAGCAGATTCGCCTGGATGACCAGAAAGAGCGAGGAAACCATCACCCCCTGGAACTTCGAGGAAGT
GGTGGACAAGGGCGCTTCCGCCCAGAGCTTCATCGAGCGGATGACCAACTTCGATAAGAACCTGCCCAAC
GAGAAGGTGCTGCCCAAGCACAGCCTGCTGTACGAGTACTTCACCGTGTATAACGAGCTGACCAAAGTGA
AATACGTGACCGAGGGAATGAGAAAGCCCGCCTTCCTGAGCGGCGAGCAGAAAAAGGCCATCGTGGACCT
GCTGTTCAAGACCAACCGGAAAGTGACCGTGAAGCAGCTGAAAGAGGACTACTTCAAGAAAATCGAGTGC
TTCGACTCCGTGGAAATCTCCGGCGTGGAAGATCGGTTCAACGCCTCCCTGGGCACATACCACGATCTGC
TGAAAATTATCAAGGACAAGGACTTCCTGGACAATGAGGAAAACGAGGACATTCTGGAAGATATCGTGCT
GACCCTGACACTGTTTGAGGACAGAGAGATGATCGAGGAACGGCTGAAAACCTATGCCCACCTGTTCGAC
GACAAAGTGATGAAGCAGCTGAAGCGGCGGAGATACACCGGCTGGGGCAGGCTGAGCCGGAAGCTGATCA
ACGGCATCCGGGACAAGCAGTCCGGCAAGACAATCCTGGATTTCCTGAAGTCCGACGGCTTCGCCAACAG
AAACTTCATGCAGCTGATCCACGACGACAGCCTGACCTTTAAAGAGGACATCCAGAAAGCCCAGGTGTCC
GGCCAGGGCGATAGCCTGCACGAGCACATTGCCAATCTGGCCGGCAGCCCCGCCATTAAGAAGGGCATCC
TGCAGACAGTGAAGGTGGTGGACGAGCTCGTGAAAGTGATGGGCCGGCACAAGCCCGAGAACATCGTGAT
CGAAATGGCCAGAGAGAACCAGACCACCCAGAAGGGACAGAAGAACAGCCGCGAGAGAATGAAGCGGATC
GAAGAGGGCATCAAAGAGCTGGGCAGCCAGATCCTGAAAGAACACCCCGTGGAAAACACCCAGCTGCAGA
ACGAGAAGCTGTACCTGTACTACCTGCAGAATGGGCGGGATATGTACGTGGACCAGGAACTGGACATCAA
CCGGCTGTCCGACTACGATGTGGACCATATCGTGCCTCAGAGCTTTCTGAAGGACGACTCCATCGACAAC
AAGGTGCTGACCAGAAGCGACAAGAACCGGGGCAAGAGCGACAACGTGCCCTCCGAAGAGGTCGTGAAGA
AGATGAAGAACTACTGGCGGCAGCTGCTGAACGCCAAGCTGATTACCCAGAGAAAGTTCGACAATCTGAC
CAAGGCCGAGAGAGGCGGCCTGAGCGAACTGGATAAGGCCGGCTTCATCAAGAGACAGCTGGTGGAAACC
CGGCAGATCACAAAGCACGTGGCACAGATCCTGGACTCCCGGATGAACACTAAGTACGACGAGAATGACA
AGCTGATCCGGGAAGTGAAAGTGATCACCCTGAAGTCCAAGCTGGTGTCCGATTTCCGGAAGGATTTCCA
GTTTTACAAAGTGCGCGAGATCAACAACTACCACCACGCCCACGACGCCTACCTGAACGCCGTCGTGGGA
ACCGCCCTGATCAAAAAGTACCCTAAGCTGGAAAGCGAGTTCGTGTACGGCGACTACAAGGTGTACGACG
TGCGGAAGATGATCGCCAAGAGCGAGCAGGAAATCGGCAAGGCTACCGCCAAGTACTTCTTCTACAGCAA
CATCATGAACTTTTTCAAGACCGAGATTACCCTGGCCAACGGCGAGATCCGGAAGCGGCCTCTGATCGAG
ACAAACGGCGAAACCGGGGAGATCGTGTGGGATAAGGGCCGGGATTTTGCCACCGTGCGGAAAGTGCTGA
GCATGCCCCAAGTGAATATCGTGAAAAAGACCGAGGTGCAGACAGGCGGCTTCAGCAAAGAGTCTATCCT
GCCCAAGAGGAACAGCGATAAGCTGATCGCCAGAAAGAAGGACTGGGACCCTAAGAAGTACGGCGGCTTC
GACAGCCCCACCGTGGCCTATTCTGTGCTGGTGGTGGCCAAAGTGGAAAAGGGCAAGTCCAAGAAACTGA
AGAGTGTGAAAGAGCTGCTGGGGATCACCATCATGGAAAGAAGCAGCTTCGAGAAGAATCCCATCGACTT
TCTGGAAGCCAAGGGCTACAAAGAAGTGAAAAAGGACCTGATCATCAAGCTGCCTAAGTACTCCCTGTTC
GAGCTGGAAAACGGCCGGAAGAGAATGCTGGCCTCTGCCGGCGAACTGCAGAAGGGAAACGAACTGGCCC
TGCCCTCCAAATATGTGAACTTCCTGTACCTGGCCAGCCACTATGAGAAGCTGAAGGGCTCCCCCGAGGA
TAATGAGCAGAAACAGCTGTTTGTGGAACAGCACAAGCACTACCTGGACGAGATCATCGAGCAGATCAGC
GAGTTCTCCAAGAGAGTGATCCTGGCCGACGCTAATCTGGACAAAGTGCTGTCCGCCTACAACAAGCACC
GGGATAAGCCCATCAGAGAGCAGGCCGAGAATATCATCCACCTGTTTACCCTGACCAATCTGGGAGCCCC
TGCCGCCTTCAAGTACTTTGACACCACCATCGACCGGAAGAGGTACACCAGCACCAAAGAGGTGCTGGAC
GCCACCCTGATCCACCAGAGCATCACCGGCCTGTACGAGACACGGATCGACCTGTCTCAGCTGGGAGGCG
ACAAAAGGCCGGCGGCCACGAAAAAGGCCGGCCAGGCAAAAAAGAAAAAGGAATTCGGCAGTGGAGAGGG
CAGAGGAAGTCTGCTAACATGCGGTGACGTCGAGGAGAATCCTGGCCCAGTGAGCAAGGGCGAGGAGCTG
TTCACCGGGGTGGTGCCCATCCTGGTCGAGCTGGACGGCGACGTAAACGGCCACAAGTTCAGCGTGTCCG
GCGAGGGCGAGGGCGATGCCACCTACGGCAAGCTGACCCTGAAGTTCATCTGCACCACCGGCAAGCTGCC
CGTGCCCTGGCCCACCCTCGTGACCACCCTGACCTACGGCGTGCAGTGCTTCAGCCGCTACCCCGACCAC
ATGAAGCAGCACGACTTCTTCAAGTCCGCCATGCCCGAAGGCTACGTCCAGGAGCGCACCATCTTCTTCA
AGGACGACGGCAACTACAAGACCCGCGCCGAGGTGAAGTTCGAGGGCGACACCCTGGTGAACCGCATCGA
GCTGAAGGGCATCGACTTCAAGGAGGACGGCAACATCCTGGGGCACAAGCTGGAGTACAACTACAACAGC
CACAACGTCTATATCATGGCCGACAAGCAGAAGAACGGCATCAAGGTGAACTTCAAGATCCGCCACAACA
TCGAGGACGGCAGCGTGCAGCTCGCCGACCACTACCAGCAGAACACCCCCATCGGCGACGGCCCCGTGCT
GCTGCCCGACAACCACTACCTGAGCACCCAGTCCGCCCTGAGCAAAGACCCCAACGAGAAGCGCGATCAC
ATGGTCCTGCTGGAGTTCGTGACCGCCGCCGGGATCACTCTCGGCATGGACGAGCTGTACAAGGAATTCT
AACTAGAGCTCGCTGATCAGCCTCGACTGTGCCTTCTAGTTGCCAGCCATCTGTTGTTTGCCCCTCCCCC
GTGCCTTCCTTGACCCTGGAAGGTGCCACTCCCACTGTCCTTTCCTAATAAAATGAGGAAATTGCATCGC
ATTGTCTGAGTAGGTGTCATTCTATTCTGGGGGGTGGGGTGGGGCAGGACAGCAAGGGGGAGGATTGGGA
AGAGAATAGCAGGCATGCTGGGGAGCGGCCGCAGGAACCCCTAGTGATGGAGTTGGCCACTCCCTCTCTG
CGCGCTCGCTCGCTCACTGAGGCCGGGCGACCAAAGGTCGCCCGACGCCCGGGCTTTGCCCGGGCGGCCT
CAGTGAGCGAGCGAGCGCGCAGCTGCCTGCAGGGGCGCCTGATGCGGTATTTTCTCCTTACGCATCTGTG
CGGTATTTCACACCGCATA
[95 nt withheld, positions 5900-5994]
T
[46 nt withheld, positions 5996-6041]
C
[141 nt withheld, positions 6043-6183]
CCTTTGACGTTGGAGTCCACGTTCTTT
[37 nt withheld, positions 6211-6247]
ACTCTATCTCGGGCTATTCTTTTGATTTATAAGGGATTTTGCCGATTTCGGTCTATTGGTTAAAAAATGA
GCTGATTTAACAAAAATTTAACGCGAATTTTAACAAAATATTAACGTTTACAATTTTATGGTGCACTCTC
AGTACAATCTGCTCTGATGCCGCATAGTTAAGCCAGCCCCGACACCCGCCAACACCCGCTGACGCGCCCT
GACGGGCTTGTCTGCTCCCGGCATCCGCTTACAGACAAGCTGTGACCGTCTCCGGGAGCTGCATGTGTCA
GAGGTTTTCACCGTCATCACCGAAACGCGCGAGACGAAAGGGCCTCGTGATACGCCTATTTTTATAGGTT
AATGTCATGATAATAATGGTTTCTTAGACGTCAGGTGGCACTTTTCGGGGAAATGTGCGCGGAACCCCTA
TTTGTTTATTTTTCTAAATACATTCAAATATGTATCCGCTCATGAGACAATAACCCTGATAAATGCTTCA
ATAATATTGAAAAAGGAAGAGTATGAGTATTCAACATTTCCGTGTCGCCCTTATTCCCTTTTTTGCGGCA
TTTTGCCTTCCTGTTTTTGCTCACCCAGAAACGCTGGTGAAAGTAAAAGATGCTGAAGATCAGTTGGGTG
CACGAGTGGGTTACATCGAACTGGATCTCAACAGCGGTAAGATCCTTGAGAGTTTTCGCCCCGAAGAACG
TTTTCCAATGATGAGCACTTTTAAAGTTCTGCTATGTGGCGCGGTATTATCCCGTATTGACGCCGGGCAA
GAGCAACTCGGTCGCCGCATACACTATTCTCAGAATGACTTGGTTGAGTACTCACCAGTCACAGAAAAGC
ATCTTACGGATGGCATGACAGTAAGAGAATTATGCAGTGCTGCCATAACCATGAGTGATAACACTGCGGC
CAACTTACTTCTGACAACGATCGGAGGACCGAAGGAGCTAACCGCTTTTTTGCACAACATGGGGGATCAT
GTAACTCGCCTTGATCGTTGGGAACCGGAGCTGAATGAAGCCATACCAAACGACGAGCGTGACACCACGA
TGCCTGTAGCAATGGCAACAACGTTGCGCAAACTATTAACTGGCGAACTACTTACTCTAGCTTCCCGGCA
ACAATTAATAGACTGGATGGAGGCGGATAAAGTTGCAGGACCACTTCTGCGCTCGGCCCTTCCGGCTGGC
TGGTTTATTGCTGATAAATCTGGAGCCGGTGAGCGTGGAAGCCGCGGTATCATTGCAGCACTGGGGCCAG
ATGGTAAGCCCTCCCGTATCGTAGTTATCTACACGACGGGGAGTCAGGCAACTATGGATGAACGAAATAG
ACAGATCGCTGAGATAGGTGCCTCACTGATTAAGCATTGGTAACTGTCAGACCAAGTTTACTCATATATA
CTTTAGATTGATTTAAAACTTCATTTTTAATTTAAAAGGATCTAGGTGAAGATCCTTTTTGATAATCTCA
TGACCAAAATCCCTTAACGTGAGTTTTCGTTCCACTGAGCGTCAGACCCCGTAGAAAAGATCAAAGGATC
TTCTTGAGATCCTTTTTTTCTGCGCGTAATCTGCTGCTTGCAAACAAAAAAACCACCGCTACCAGCGGTG
GTTTGTTTGCCGGATCAAGAGCTACCAACTCTTTTTCCGAAGGTAACTGGCTTCAGCAGAGCGCAGATAC
CAAATACTGTTCTTCTAGTGTAGCCGTAGTTAGGCCACCACTTCAAGAACTCTGTAGCACCGCCTACATA
CCTCGCTCTGCTAATCCTGTTACCAGTGGCTGCTGCCAGTGGCGATAAGTCGTGTCTTACCGGGTTGGAC
TCAAGACGATAGTTACCGGATAAGGCGCAGCGGTCGGGCTGAACGGGGGGTTCGTGCACACAGCCCAGCT
TGGAGCGAACGACCTACACCGAACTGAGATACCTACAGCGTGAGCTATGAGAAAGCGCCACGCTTCCCGA
AGGGAGAAAGGCGGACAGGTATCCGGTAAGCGGCAGGGTCGGAACAGGAGAGCGCACGAGGGAGCTTCCA
GGGGGAAACGCCTGGTATCTTTATAGTCCTGTCGGGTTTCGCCACCTCTGACTTGAGCGTCGATTTTTGT
GATGCTCGTCAGGGGGGCGGAGCCTATGGAAAAACGCCAGCAACGCGGCCTTTTTACGGTTCCTGGCCTT
TTGCTGGCCTTTTGCTCACATGTGAGGGCCTATTTCCCATGATTCCTTCATATTTGCATATACGATACAA
GGCTGTTAGAGAGATAATTGGAATTAATTTGACTGTAAACACAAAGATATTAGTACAAAATACGTGACGT
AGAAAGTAATAATTTCTTGGGTAGTTTGCAGTTTTAAAATTATGTTTTAAAATGGACTATCATATGCTTA
CCGTAACTTGAAAGTATTTCGATTTCTTGGCTTTATATATCTTGTGGAAAGGACGAAACACCGCTTGAGC
ACAGGGGCAAGTTTTAGAGCTAGAAATAGCAAGTTAAAATAAGGCTAGTCCGTTATCAACTTGAAAAAGT
GGCACCGAGTCGGTGCTTTTTTGTTTTAGAGCTAGAAATAGCAAGTTAAAATAAGGCTAGTCCGTTTTTA
GCGCGTGCGCCAATTCTGCAGACAAATGGCTCTAGAGGTACCCGTTACATAACTTACGGTAAATGGCCCG
CCTGGCTGACCGCCCAACGACCCCCGCCCATTGACGTCAATAGTAACGCCAATAGGGACTTTCCATTGAC
GTCAATGGGTGGAGTATTTACGGTAAACTGCCCACTTGGCAGTACATCAAGTGTATCATATGCCAAGTAC
GCCCCCTATTGACGTCAATGACGGTAAATGGCCCGCCTGGCATTGTGCCCAGTACATGACCTTATGGGAC
TTTCCTACTTGGCAGTACATCTACGTATTAGTCATCGCTATTACCATGGTCGAGGTGAGCCCCACGTTCT
GCTTCACTCTCCCCATCTCCCCCCCCTCCCCACCCCCAATTTTGTATTTATTTATTTTTTAATTATTTTG
TGCAGCGATGGGGGCGGGGGGGGGGGG
Features (pLannotate 1.2.2; 19 found; start..end, strand, type, name):
    157..384     +  intron         hybrid intron: hybrid between chicken β-actin (CBA) and minute virus of mice (MMV) introns (Gray et al., 2011)
    522..2123    +  CDS            Cas9(N): N-terminal portion of Streptococcus pyogenes Cas9 (Zetsche et al., 2015)
   2124..4622    +  CDS            Cas9(C): C-terminal portion of Streptococcus pyogenes Cas9 (Zetsche et al., 2015)
   4623..4670    +  CDS            nucleoplasmin NLS: bipartite nuclear localization signal from nucleoplasmin
   4740..5453    +  CDS            EGFP: EGFP is a basic (constitutively fluorescent) green fluorescent protein published in 1996, derived from Aequorea victoria. It is reported to be a rapidly-maturing weak dimer with moderate acid sensitivity.
   5487..5598    +  polyA_signal   bGH poly(A) signal: bovine growth hormone polyadenylation signal
   5703..5843    +  repeat_region  AAV2 ITR: inverted terminal repeat of adeno-associated virus serotype 2 inverted
   5848..5899    -  misc_feature   bom (fragment): basis of mobility region from pBR322
   5918..6373    +  rep_origin     f1 ori (sequence partly withheld): f1 bacteriophage origin of replication; arrow indicates direction of (+) strand synthesis
   6374..6423    -  misc_feature   bom (fragment): basis of mobility region from pBR322
   6525..6560    -  CDS            rop (fragment): Rop protein, which maintains plasmids at low copy number; rop
   6655..6759    +  promoter       AmpR promoter: bla
   6760..7620    +  CDS            AmpR: β-lactamase; bla; confers resistance to ampicillin, carbenicillin, and related antibiotics
   7791..8379    +  rep_origin     ori: high-copy-number ColE1/pMB1/pBR322/pUC origin of replication
   8441..8681    +  promoter       U6 promoter: RNA polymerase III promoter for human U6 snRNA
   8708..8783    +  misc_RNA       gRNA scaffold: guide RNA scaffold for the Streptococcus pyogenes CRISPR/Cas9 system
   8790..8833    +  misc_RNA       gRNA scaffold (fragment): guide RNA scaffold for the Streptococcus pyogenes CRISPR/Cas9 system
   8880..9165    +  enhancer       CMV enhancer: human cytomegalovirus immediate early enhancer; contains an 18-bp deletion relative to the standard CMV enhancer
   9167..156     +  promoter       chicken β-actin promoter (across the origin): No description available
