[The description below was written by a language model from this plasmid's Addgene catalogue record and pLannotate feature annotations shown in this document.]
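Description:
PX458_FOXM1_iso1_1 is an all-in-one CRISPR/Cas9 plasmid built on the PX458 backbone for transient expression in mammalian cells. It carries a guide RNA directed at the 3' end of the human FOXM1 isoform 1 coding region. The guide is placed downstream of the human U6 RNA polymerase III promoter and fused to the Streptococcus pyogenes gRNA scaffold. A second, partial scaffold annotation follows the first. In bacteria the plasmid replicates from a high-copy ColE1/pUC-type origin and is selected with ampicillin through the β-lactamase gene. An f1/M13 phage origin is also present, along with small remnants of the pBR322 bom and rop regions.

The second expression unit uses a CMV enhancer, chicken β-actin promoter and hybrid CBA/MVM intron to drive S. pyogenes Cas9. The annotation software splits Cas9 into contiguous N- and C-terminal parts, which together form a single open reading frame. Cas9 ends in a nucleoplasmin nuclear localization signal and is followed, after a short unannotated gap, by EGFP and a bovine growth hormone polyadenylation signal. The feature tables do not annotate the linker between Cas9 and EGFP. EGFP lets transfected cells be identified or sorted by fluorescence. One AAV2 inverted terminal repeat is annotated after the poly(A) signal, but a single ITR does not make this an AAV packaging vector.

The associated work concerns CRISPR epitope tagging for ChIP-seq. A cut near the 3' end of the gene fits insertion of a tag at the FOXM1 C-terminus from a separately supplied donor, which is not part of this plasmid. The depositor sequence (9,291 nt) and the repository's sequencing result (9,284 nt) show the same feature layout, differing only in numbering origin and a few nucleotides of length.
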