Addgene plasmid #135752: PX458_FOXM1_iso1_1
Purpose: Encodes gRNA for 3' target of human FOXM1_iso1
Depositing lab: Richard M. Myers. Depositing organization: HudsonAlpha Institute for Biotechnology. Publication: CETCh-seq: CRISPR epitope tagging ChIP-seq of DNA-binding proteins. Savic D, Partridge EC, Newberry KM, Smith SB, Meadows SK, Roberts BS, Mackiewicz M, Mendenhall EM, Myers RM. Genome Res. 2015 Sep 9. 10.1101/gr.193540.115 PubMed 26355004.
Backbone
  Vector backbone: PX458
  Vector type: CRISPR
Growth in bacteria
  Bacterial resistance: Ampicillin, 100 μg/mL
  Growth temperature: 37°C
  Growth strain: DH5alpha
  Copy number: High Copy
Gene/Insert
  Gene/Insert name: FOXM1_iso1 gRNA
  gRNA/shRNA sequence: GCTTGAGCACAGGGGCAA
  Species: H. sapiens (human)
  Entrez Gene: FOXM1 (a.k.a. FKHL16, FOXM1A, FOXM1B, FOXM1C, HFH-11, HFH11, HNF-3, INS-1, MPHOSPH2, MPP-2, MPP2, PIG29, TRIDENT)
  Promoter: U6
  Cloning method: Restriction Enzyme; 5′ cloning site Unknown (unknown if destroyed)
Terms and licenses: Academic/Nonprofit Terms; Industry Terms: Not Available to Industry
How to cite: PX458_FOXM1_iso1_1 was a gift from Richard M. Myers (Addgene plasmid # 135752 ; http://n2t.net/addgene:135752 ; RRID:Addgene_135752)
